>Addgene plasmid #135482 | pGI3EM09 | depositor full sequence | sequence record 261535 | pGI3EM09 sequence 12417 bps
TCAAGAATGGGCAGCTCGTACCCGGCCAGCGCCTCGGCAACCTCACCGCCGATGCGCGTGCCTTTGATCG
CCCGCGACACGACAAAGGCCGCTTGTAGCCTTCCATCCGTGACCTCAATGCGCTGCTTAACCAGCTCCAC
CAGGTCGGCGGTGGCCCATATGTCGTAAGGGCTTGGCTGCACCGGAATCAGCACGAAGTCGGCTGCCTTG
ATCGCGGACACAGCCAAGTCCGCCGCCTGGGGCGCTCCGTCGATCACTACGAAGTCGCGCCGGCCGATGG
CCTTCACGTCGCGGTCAATCGTCGGGCGGTCGATGCCGACAACGGTTAGCGGTTGATCTTCCCGCACGGC
CGCCCAATCGCGGGCACTGCCCTGGGGATCGGAATCGACTAACAGAACATCGGCCCCGGCGAGTTGCAGG
GCGCGGGCTAGATGGGTTGCGATGGTCGTCTTGCCTGACCCGCCTTTCTGGTTAAGTACAGCGATAACCT
TCATGCGTTCCCCTTGCGTATTTGTTTATTTACTCATCGCATCATATACGCAGCGACCGCATGACGCAAG
CTGTTTTACTCAAATACACATCACCTTTTTAGACGGCGGCGCTCGGTTTCTTCAGCGGCCAAGCTGGCCG
GCCAGGCCGCCAGCTTGGCATCAGACAAACCGGCCAGGATTTCATGCAGCCGCACGGTTGAGACGTGCGC
GGGCGGCTCGAACACGTACCCGGCCGCGATCATCTCCGCCTCGATCTCTTCGGTAATGAAAAACGGTTCG
TCCTGGCCGTCCTGGTGCGGTTTCATGCTTGTTCCTCTTGGCGTTCATTCTCGGCGGCCGCCAGGGCGTC
GGCCTCGGTCAATGCGTCCTCACGGAAGGCACCGCGCCGCCTGGCCTCGGTGGGCGTCACTTCCTCGCTG
CGCTCAAGTGCGCGGTACAGGGTCGAGCGATGCACGCCAAGCAGTGCAGCCGCCTCTTTCACGGTGCGGC
CTTCCTGGTCGATCAGCTCGCGGGCGTGCGCGATCTGTGCCGGGGTGAGGGTAGGGCGGGGGCCAAACTT
CACGCCTCGGGCCTTGGCGGCCTCGCGCCCGCTCCGGGTGCGGTCGATGATTAGGGAACGCTCGAACTCG
GCAATGCCGGCGAACACGGTCAACACCATGCGGCCGGCCGGCGTGGTGGTGTCGGCCCACGGCTCTGCCA
GGCTACGCAGGCCCGCGCCGGCCTCCTGGATGCGCTCGGCAATGTCCAGTAGGTCGCGGGTGCTGCGGGC
CAGGCGGTCTAGCCTGGTCACTGTCACAACGTCGCCAGGGCGTAGGTGGTCAAGCATCCTGGCCAGCTCC
GGGCGGTCGCGCCTGGTGCCGGTGATCTTCTCGGAAAACAGCTTGGTGCAGCCGGCCGCGTGCAGTTCGG
CCCGTTGGTTGGTCAAGTCCTGGTCGTCGGTGCTGACGCGGGCATAGCCCAGCAGGCCAGCGGCGGCGCT
CTTGTTCATGGCGTAATGTCTCCGGTTCTAGTCGCAAGTATTCTACTTTATGCGACTAAAACACGCGACA
AGAAAACGCCAGGAAAAGGGCAGGGCGGCAGCCTGTCGCGTAACTTAGGACTTGTGCGACATGTCGTTTT
CAGAAGACGGCTGCACTGAACGTCAGAAGGAAAAGTGCCACCTGCATCTGTGCTTCATTTTGTAGAACAA
AAATGCAACGCGAGAGCGCTAATTTTTCAAACAAAGAATCTGAGCTGCATTTTTACAGAACAGAAATGCA
ACGCGAAAGCGCTATTTTACCAACGAAGAATCTGTGCTTCATTTTTGTAAAACAAAAATGCAACGCGAGA
GCGCTAATTTTTCAAACAAAGAATCTGAGCTGCATTTTTACAGAACAGAAATGCAACGCGAGAGCGCTAT
TTTACCAACAAAGAATCTATACTTCTTTTTTGTTCTACAAAAATGCATCCCGAGAGCGCTATTTTTCTAA
CAAAGCATCTTAGATTACTTTTTTTCTCCTTTGTGCGCTCTATAATGCAGTCTCTTGATAACTTTTTGCA
CTGTAGGTCCGTTAAGGTTAGAAGAAGGCTACTTTGGTGTCTATTTTCTCTTCCATAAAAAAAGCCTGAC
TCCACTTCCCGCGTTTACTGATTACTAGCGAAGCTGCGGGTGCATTTTTTCAAGATAAAGGCATCCCCGA
TTATATTCTATACCGATGTGGATTGCGCATACTTTGTGAACAGAAAGTGATAGCGTTGATGATTCTTCAT
TGGTCAGAAAATTATGAACGGTTTCTTCTATTTTGTCTCTATATACTACGTATAGGAAATGTTTACATTT
TCGTATTGTTTTCGATTCACTCTATGAATAGTTCTTACTACAATTTTTTTGTCTAAAGAGTAATACTAGA
GATAAACATAAAAAATGTAGAGGTCGAGTTTAGATGCAAGTTCAAGGAGCGAAAGGTGGATGGGTAGGTT
ATATAGGGATATAGCACAGAGATATATAGCAAAGAGATACTTTTGAGCAATGTTTGTGGAAGCGGTATTC
GCAATATTTTAGTAGCTCGTTACAGTCCGGTGCGTTTTTGGTTTTTTGAAAGTGCGTCTTCAGAGCGCTT
TTGGTTTTCAAAAGCGCTCTGAAGTTCCTATACTTTCTAGAGAATAGGAACTTCGGAATAGGAACTTCAA
AGCGTTTCCGAAAACGAGCGCTTCCGAAAATGCAACGCGAGCTGCGCACATACAGCTCACTGTTCACGTC
GCACCTATATCTGCGTGTTGCCTGTATATATATATACATGAGAAGAACGGCATAGTGCGTGTTTATGCTT
AAATGCGTACTTATATGCGTCTATTTATGTAGGATGAAAGGTAGTCTAGTACCTCCTGTGATATTATCCC
ATTCCATGCGGGGTATCGTATGCTTCCTTCAGCACTACCCTTTAGCTGTTCTATATGCTGCCACTCCTCA
ATTGGATTAGTCTCATCCTTCAATGCTATCATTTCCTTTGATATTGGATCATACTAAGAAACCATTATTA
TCATGACATTAACCTATAAAAATAGGCGTATCACGAGGCCCTTTCGTCTCGCGCGTTTCGGTGATGACGG
TGAAAACCTCTGACACATGCAGCTCCCGGAGACGGTCACAGCTTGTCTGTAAGCGGATGCCGGGAGCAGA
CAAGCCCGTCAGGGCGCGTCAGCGGGTGTTGGCGGGTGTCGGGGCTGGCTTAACTATGCGGCATCAGAGC
AGATTGTACTGAGAGTGCACCATACCACAGCTTTTCAATTCAATTCATCATTTTTTTTTTATTCTTTTTT
TTGATTTCGGTTTCTTTGAAATTTTTTTGATTCGGTAATCTCCGAACAGAAGGAAGAACGAAGGAAGGAG
CACAGACTTAGATTGGTATATATACGCATATGTAGTGTTGAAGAAACATGAAATTGCCCAGTATTCTTAA
CCCAACTGCACAGAACAAAAACCTGCAGGAAACGAAGATAAATCATGTCGAAAGCTACATATAAGGAACG
TGCTGCTACTCATCCTAGTCCTGTTGCTGCCAAGCTATTTAATATCATGCACGAAAAGCAAACAAACTTG
TGTGCTTCATTGGATGTTCGTACCACCAAGGAATTACTGGAGTTAGTTGAAGCATTAGGTCCCAAAATTT
GTTTACTAAAAACACATGTGGATATCTTGACTGATTTTTCCATGGAGGGCACAGTTAAGCCGCTAAAGGC
ATTATCCGCCAAGTACAATTTTTTACTCTTCGAAGACAGAAAATTTGCTGACATTGGTAATACAGTCAAA
TTGCAGTACTCTGCGGGTGTATACAGAATAGCAGAATGGGCAGACATTACGAATGCACACGGTGTGGTGG
GCCCAGGTATTGTTAGCGGTTTGAAGCAGGCGGCAGAAGAAGTAACAAAGGAACCTAGAGGCCTTTTGAT
GTTAGCAGAATTGTCATGCAAGGGCTCCCTATCTACTGGAGAATATACTAAGGGTACTGTTGACATTGCG
AAGAGCGACAAAGATTTTGTTATCGGCTTTATTGCTCAAAGAGACATGGGTGGAAGAGATGAAGGTTACG
ATTGGTTGATTATGACACCCGGTGTGGGTTTAGATGACAAGGGAGACGCATTGGGTCAACAGTATAGAAC
CGTGGATGATGTGGTCTCTACAGGATCTGACATTATTATTGTTGGAAGAGGACTATTTGCAAAGGGAAGG
GATGCTAAGGTAGAGGGTGAACGTTACAGAAAAGCAGGCTGGGAAGCATATTTGAGAAGATGCGGCCAGC
AAAACTAAAAAACTGTATTATAAGTAAATGCATGTATACTAAACTCACAAATTAGAGCTTCAATTTAATT
ATATCAGTTATTACCGGCATGCACATACAAATGGACGAACGGATAAACCTTTTCACGCCCTTTTAAATAT
CCGTTATTCTAATAAACGCTCTTTTCTCTTAGGTTTACCCGCCAATATATCCTGTCAAACACTGATAGTT
TAAACTGAAGGCGGGAAACGACAATCTGATCCAAGCTCAAGCTCATTCGCCATTCAGGCTGCGCAACTGT
TGGGAAGGGCGATCGGTGCGGGCCTCTTCGCTATTACGCCAGCTGGCGAAAGGGGGATGTGCTGCAAGGC
GATTAAGTTGGGTAACGCCAGGGTTTTCCCAGTCACGACGTTGTAAAACGACGGCCAGTGCCAAGCTTTT
TTAAAATCTTGTCTTTGTGCACTCTTCTCTCCCTGTCATATTGCTTTACGTCGAGAGACTGGTCAAAGGA
TCCGGTGAGATCATTGAGCGCATTGTTACCCAAAATCAGCATCGAGAAATTAACAAGATCGCGACGCTGG
GCGACGGGAACATGTATGCGAGCACATTGGATAAGGTTGCCAAAGGCGGTCGATAGAGCTCTAGTATTTG
AATAGTGATTCCTGCTGCTCATTCTCACAAATGTCTATGAATGTCGTCTGTCCATCGCTTGAAATCAAAG
AATGCGATACATGGCGTGTCCTGATGCAGCGATTCCAATTGTAAATGCGTGCATGTGTTCCATGGGCCTG
CGTTAAAATGGATTCTGCATGTGCAGCAATAAATCAATAAAAGGATGAGACATGCAGCAAGGAATTCACT
GAAAGCTATGGAAGGATATCGAATAAAGAACAATTTGGAAGCTCATAGAAATTGGATGTGATGGTCCAAA
ATGGATTTCCGTTTTGCTTTCCGCGCGACGCTCTTTTTCTTTTTACTTGTCTTCTTTCAACAAACCCCCC
CTTCTTCTACTTTCTCGTTGAAAACGATACAAGGAAGAAAGCGAGAGTTCAAAAGGTAATAAAAGCCCTT
GCTTTTGCAGTTTGCTTTTACGTAGAGTTTGTTCGCGTCATCAGCCAGAGCGCCCTTTTACCTGGCAACG
CGACGCTTTCAATTTATTTCTCGCTGTGTGAAATACTTTTCATGCTGACTATCCCTTGTCCATCCCCATT
CCTTCCGTCATTTGCTTGCTAGCTCGCTCGCGAAGATTCCCTCTCAATCCTTCTCCCTATTTGGCACCCT
CCTCCCGACACCGGGCACTAACCTCGCCGCAGATATTCTCATCGGCGTCGTCGCTATTGGAGTTGTAGGC
CTACTTGCAAACTTCCTCTTTCGCAGAACATCAAGCAGCACCAAGCGTCGGCGTAATAAAAAACGCACGA
AGCAAGAAGCTACTCATCGTCAACAGGAGCCGCTTTTAGACGAGCGACATAAAGACACTACCAGTAACGG
ACCAAAGATCAGCACAATTTAATTAATGGGTAAAAAGCCTGAACTCACCGCGACGTCTGTCGAGAAGTTT
CTGATCGAAAAGTTCGACAGCGTCTCCGACCTGATGCAGCTCTCGGAGGGCGAAGAATCTCGTGCTTTCA
GCTTCGATGTAGGAGGGCGTGGATATGTCCTGCGGGTAAATAGCTGCGCCGATGGTTTCTACAAAGATCG
TTATGTTTATCGGCACTTTGCATCGGCCGCGCTCCCGATTCCGGAAGTGCTTGACATTGGGGAATTCAGC
GAGAGCCTGACCTATTGCATCTCCCGCCGTGCACAGGGTGTCACGTTGCAAGACCTGCCTGAAACCGAAC
TGCCCGCTGTTCTGCAGCCGGTCGCGGAGGCCATGGATGCGATCGCTGCGGCCGATCTTAGCCAGACGAG
CGGGTTCGGCCCATTCGGACCGCAAGGAATCGGTCAATACACTACATGGCGTGATTTCATATGCGCGATT
GCTGATCCCCATGTGTATCACTGGCAAACTGTGATGGACGACACCGTCAGTGCGTCCGTCGCGCAGGCTC
TCGATGAGCTGATGCTTTGGGCCGAGGACTGCCCCGAAGTCCGGCACCTCGTGCACGCGGATTTCGGCTC
CAACAATGTCCTGACGGACAATGGCCGCATAACAGCGGTCATTGACTGGAGCGAGGCGATGTTCGGGGAT
TCCCAATACGAGGTCGCCAACATCTTCTTCTGGAGGCCGTGGTTGGCTTGTATGGAGCAGCAGACGCGCT
ACTTCGAGCGGAGGCATCCGGAGCTTGCAGGATCGCCGCGGCTCCGGGCGTATATGCTCCGCATTGGTCT
TGACCAACTCTATCAGAGCTTGGTTGACGGCAATTTCGATGATGCAGCTTGGGCGCAGGGTCGATGCGAC
GCAATCGTCCGATCCGGAGCCGGGACTGTCGGGCGTACACAAATCGCCCGCAGAAGCGCGGCCGTCTGGA
CCGATGGCTGTGTAGAAGTACTCGCCGATAGTGGAAACCGACGCCCCAGCACTCGTCCGAGGGCAAAGGA
AGGAGGAGGAGGAGGAGGAAGTAAAGGAGAAGAACTTTTCACTGGAGTTGTCCCAATTCTTGTTGAATTA
GATGGTGATGTTAATGGGCACAAATTTTCTGTCAGTGGAGAGGGTGAAGGTGATGCAACATACGGAAAAC
TTACCCTTAAATTTATTTGCACTACTGGAAAACTACCTGTTCCATGGCCAACACTTGTCACTACTTTCAC
TTATGGTGTTCAATGCTTTTCAAGATACCCAGATCATATGAAACGGCATGACTTTTTCAAGAGTGCCATG
CCCGAAGGTTATGTACAGGAAAGAACTATATTTTTCAAAGATGACGGGAACTACAAGACACGTGCTGAAG
TCAAGTTTGAAGGTGATACCCTTGTTAATAGAATCGAGTTAAAAGGTATTGATTTTAAAGAAGATGGAAA
CATTCTTGGACACAAATTGGAATACAACTATAACTCACACAATGTATACATCATGGCAGACAAACAAAAG
AATGGAATCAAAGTTAACTTCAAAATTAGACACAACATTGAAGATGGAAGCGTTCAACTAGCAGACCATT
ATCAACAAAATACTCCAATTGGCGATGGCCCTGTCCTTTTACCAGACAACCATTACCTGTCCACACAATC
TGCCCTTTCGAAAGATCCCAACGAAAAGAGAGACCACATGGTCCTTCTTGAGTTTGTAACAGCTGCTGGG
ATTACACATGGCATGGATGAACTATACAAATAGGCGCGCCACTTCTAAATAAGCGAATTTCTTATGATTT
ATGATTTTTATTATTAAATAAGTTATAAAAAAAATAAGTGTATACAAATTTTAAAGTGACTCTTAGGTTT
TAAAACGAAAATTCTTATTCTTGAGTAACTCTTTCCTGTAGGTCAGGTTGCTTTCTCAGGTATAGTATGA
GGTCGCTCTTATTGACCACACCTCTACCGGGAATTCGTAATCATGTCATAGCTGTTTCCTGTGTGAAATT
GTTATCCGCTCACAATTCCACACAACATACGAGCCGGAAGCATAAAGTGTAAAGCCTGGGGTGCCTAATG
AGTGAGCTAACTCACATTAATTGCGTTGCGCTCACTGCCCGCTTTCCAGTCGGGAAACCTGTCGTGCCAG
CTGCATTAATGAATCGGCCAACGCGCGGGGAGAGGCGGTTTGCGTATTGGCTAGAGCAATTCGGCGTTAA
TTCAGTACATTAAAAACGTCCGCAATGTGTTATTAAGTTGTCTAAGCGTCAATTTGTTTACACCACAATA
TATCCTGCCACCAGCCAGCCAACAGCTCCCCGACCGGCAGCTCGGCACAAAATCACCACTCGATACAGGC
AGCCCATCAGTCCGGGACGGCGTCAGCGGGAGAGCCGTTGTAAGGCGGCAGACTTTGCTCATGTTACCGA
TGCTATTCGGAAGAACGGCAACTAAGCTGCCGGGTTTGAAACACGGATGATCTCGCGGAGGGTAGCATGT
TGATTGTAACGATGACAGAGCGTTGCTGCCTGTGATCCAGATCATGAACAATAAAACTGTCTGCTTACAT
AAACAGTAATACAAGGGGTGTTATGAGCCATATTCAACGGGAAACGTCTTGCTCTAGGCCGCGATTAAAT
TCCAACATGGATGCTGATTTATATGGGTATAAATGGGCTCGCGATAATGTCGGGCAATCAGGTGCGACAA
TCTATCGATTGTATGGGAAGCCCGATGCGCCAGAGTTGTTTCTGAAACATGGCAAAGGTAGCGTTGCCAA
TGATGTTACAGATGAGATGGTCAGACTAAACTGGCTGACGGAATTTATGCCTCTTCCGACCATCAAGCAT
TTTATCCGTACTCCTGATGATGCATGGTTACTCACCACTGCGATCCCCGGGAAAACAGCATTCCAGGTAT
TAGAAGAATATCCTGATTCAGGTGAAAATATTGTTGATGCGCTGGCAGTGTTCCTGCGCCGGTTGCATTC
GATTCCTGTTTGTAATTGTCCTTTTAACAGCGATCGCGTATTTCGTCTCGCTCAGGCGCAATCACGAATG
AATAACGGTTTGGTTGATGCGAGTGATTTTGATGACGAGCGTAATGGCTGGCCTGTTGAACAAGTCTGGA
AAGAAATGCATAAACTTTTGCCATTCTCACCGGATTCAGTCGTCACTCATGGTGATTTCTCACTTGATAA
CCTTATTTTTGACGAGGGGAAATTAATAGGTTGTATTGATGTTGGACGAGTCGGAATCGCAGACCGATAC
CAGGATCTTGCCATCCTATGGAACTGCCTCGGTGAGTTTTCTCCTTCATTACAGAAACGGCTTTTTCAAA
AATATGGTATTGATAATCCTGATATGAATAAATTGCAGTTTCATTTGATGCTCGATGAGTTTTTCTAAGA
ATTAATTCATGATCCTGCATGACCAAAATCCCTTAACGTGAGTTTTCGTTCCACTGAGCGTCAGACCCCG
TAGAAAAGATCAAAGGATCTTCTTGAGATCCTTTTTTTCTGCGCGTAATCTGCTGCTTGCAAACAAAAAA
ACCACCGCTACCAGCGGTGGTTTGTTTGCCGGATCAAGAGCTACCAACTCTTTTTCCGAAGGTAACTGGC
TTCAGCAGAGCGCAGATACCAAATACTGTCCTTCTAGTGTAGCCGTAGTTAGGCCACCACTTCAAGAACT
CTGTAGCACCGCCTACATACCTCGCTCTGCTAATCCTGTTACCAGTGGCTGCTGCCAGTGGCGATAAGTC
GTGTCTTACCGGGTTGGACTCAAGACGATAGTTACCGGATAAGGCGCAGCGGTCGGGCTGAACGGGGGGT
TCGTGCACACAGCCCAGCTTGGAGCGAACGACCTACACCGAACTGAGATACCTACAGCGTGAGCTATGAG
AAAGCGCCACGCTTCCCGAAGGGAGAAAGGCGGACAGGTATCCGGTAAGCGGCAGGGTCGGAACAGGAGA
GCGCACGAGGGAGCTTCCAGGGGGAAACGCCTGGTATCTTTATAGTCCTGTCGGGTTTCGCCACCTCTGA
CTTGAGCGTCGATTTTTGTGATGCTCGTCAGGGGGGCGGAGCCTATGGAAAAACGCCAGCAACGCGGCCT
TTTTACGGTTCCTGGCCTTTTGCTGGCCTTTTGCTCACATGTTCTTTCCTGCGTTATCCCCTGATTCTGT
GGATAACCGTATTACCGCCTTTGAGTGAGCTGATACCGCTCGCCGCAGCCGAACGACCGAGCGCAGCGAG
TCAGTGAGCGAGGAAGCGGAAGAGCGCCTGATGCGGTATTTTCTCCTTACGCATCTGTGCGGTATTTCAC
ACCGCATATGGTGCACTCTCAGTACAATCTGCTCTGATGCCGCATAGTTAAGCCAGTATACACTCCGCTA
TCGCTACGTGACTGGGTCATGGCTGCGCCCCGACACCCGCCAACACCCGCTGACGCGCCCTGACGGGCTT
GTCTGCTCCCGGCATCCGCTTACAGACAAGCTGTGACCGTCTCCGGGAGCTGCATGTGTCAGAGGTTTTC
ACCGTCATCACCGAAACGCGCGAGGCAGGGTGCCTTGATGTGGGCGCCGGCGGTCGAGTGGCGACGGCGC
GGCTTGTCCGCGCCCTGGTAGATTGCCTGGCCGTAGGCCAGCCATTTTTGAGCGGCCAGCGGCCGCGATA
GGCCGACGCGAAGCGGCGGGGCGTAGGGAGCGCAGCGACCGAAGGGTAGGCGCTTTTTGCAGCTCTTCGG
CTGTGCGCTGGCCAGACAGTTATGCACAGGCCAGGCGGGTTTTAAGAGTTTTAATAAGTTTTAAAGAGTT
TTAGGCGGAAAAATCGCCTTTTTTCTCTTTTATATCAGTCACTTACATGTGTGACCGGTTCCCAATGTAC
GGCTTTGGGTTCCCAATGTACGGGTTCCGGTTCCCAATGTACGGCTTTGGGTTCCCAATGTACGTGCTAT
CCACAGGAAAGAGACCTTTTCGACCTTTTTCCCCTGCTAGGGCAATTTGCCCTAGCATCTGCTCCGTACA
TTAGGAACCGGCGGATGCTTCGCCCTCGATCAGGTTGCGGTAGCGCATGACTAGGATCGGGCCAGCCTGC
CCCGCCTCCTCCTTCAAATCGTACTCCGGCAGGTCATTTGACCCGATCAGCTTGCGCACGGTGAAACAGA
ACTTCTTGAACTCTCCGGCGCTGCCACTGCGTTCGTAGATCGTCTTGAACAACCATCTGGCTTCTGCCTT
GCCTGCGGCGCGGCGTGCCAGGCGGTAGAGAAAACGGCCGATGCCGGGATCGATCAAAAAGTAATCGGGG
TGAACCGTCAGCACGTCCGGGTTCTTGCCTTCTGTGATCTCGCGGTACATCCAATCAGCTAGCTCGATCT
CGATGTACTCCGGCCGCCCGGTTTCGCTCTTTACGATCTTGTAGCGGCTAATCAAGGCTTCACCCTCGGA
TACCGTCACCAGGCGGCCGTTCTTGGCCTTCTTCGTACGCTGCATGGCAACGTGCGTGGTGTTTAACCGA
ATGCAGGTTTCTACCAGGTCGTCTTTCTGCTTTCCGCCATCGGCTCGCCGGCAGAACTTGAGTACGTCCG
CAACGTGTGGACGGAACACGCGGCCGGGCTTGTCTCCCTTCCCTTCCCGGTATCGGTTCATGGATTCGGT
TAGATGGGAAACCGCCATCAGTACCAGGTCGTAATCCCACACACTGGCCATGCCGGCCGGCCCTGCGGAA
ACCTCTACGTGCCCGTCTGGAAGCTCGTAGCGGATCACCTCGCCAGCTCGTCGGTCACGCTTCGACAGAC
GGAAAACGGCCACGTCCATGATGCTGCGACTATCGCGGGTGCCCACGTCATAGAGCATCGGAACGAAAAA
ATCTGGTTGCTCGTCGCCCTTGGGCGGCTTCCTAATCGACGGCGCACCGGCTGCCGGCGGTTGCCGGGAT
TCTTTGCGGATTCGATCAGCGGCCGCTTGCCACGATTCACCGGGGCGTGCTTCTGCCTCGATGCGTTGCC
GCTGGGCGGCCTGCGCGGCCTTCAACTTCTCCACCAGGTCATCACCCAGCGCCGCGCCGATTTGTACCGG
GCCGGATGGTTTGCGACCGTCACGCCGATTCCTCGGGCTTGGGGGTTCCAGTGCCATTGCAGGGCCGGCA
GACAACCCAGCCGCTTACGCCTGGCCAACCGCCCGTTCCTCCACACATGGGGCATTCCACGGCGTCGGTG
CCTGGTTGTTCTTGATTTTCCATGCCGCCTCCTTTAGCCGCTAAAATTCATCTACTCATTTATTCATTTG
CTCATTTACTCTGGTAGCTGCGCGATGTATTCAGATAGCAGCTCGGTAATGGTCTTGCCTTGGCGTACCG
CGTACATCTTCAGCTTGGTGTGATCCTCCGCCGGCAACTGAAAGTTGACCCGCTTCATGGCTGGCGTGTC
TGCCAGGCTGGCCAACGTTGCAGCCTTGCTGCTGCGTGCGCTCGGACGGCCGGCACTTAGCGTGTTTGTG
CTTTTGCTCATTTTCTCTTTACCTCATTAACTCAAATGAGTTTTGATTTAATTTCAGCGGCCAGCGCCTG
GACCTCGCGGGCAGCGTCGCCCTCGGGTTCTGATTCAAGAACGGTTGTGCCGGCGGCGGCAGTGCCTGGG
TAGCTCACGCGCTGCGTGATACGGGAC
Features (pLannotate 1.2.2; 24 found; start..end, strand, type, name):
   1054..1455    -  CDS            Y4CG_SINFN (fragment): Protein inferred from homology: Swiss-Prot protein existence level 3. From Sinorhizobium fredii (strain NBRC 101917 / NGR234).
   1654..2990    -  rep_origin     2μ ori: yeast 2μ plasmid origin of replication
   3058..3093    +  CDS            rop (fragment): Rop protein, which maintains plasmids at low copy number; rop
   3195..3244    +  misc_feature   bom (fragment): basis of mobility region from pBR322
   3259..3474    +  promoter       URA3 promoter: S. cerevisiae URA3
   3475..4278    +  CDS            URA3: orotidine-5'-phosphate decarboxylase, required for uracil biosynthesis; S. cerevisiae URA3; yeast auxotrophic marker, counterselectable with 5-fluoroorotic acid (5-FOA)
   4443..4467    -  misc_feature   RB T-DNA repeat: right border repeat from nopaline C58 T-DNA
   4526..4680    -  CDS            lacZα (fragment): LacZα fragment of β-galactosidase; lacZ fragment
   4746..4838    +  CDS            Arl6ip4 (fragment): AR6P4_MOUSE - Experimental evidence at protein level: Swiss-Prot protein existence level 1. Involved in modulating alternative pre-mRNA splicing with either 5' distal site activation or preferential use of 3' proximal site. From Mus musculus (Mouse).
   5772..6791    +  CDS            HygR: aminoglycoside phosphotransferase from E. coli; aph(4)-Ia; confers resistance to hygromycin
   6810..7523    +  CDS            GFP: Aequoria victoria green fluorescent protein
   7543..7730    +  terminator     ADH1 terminator: S. cerevisiae ADH1; transcription terminator for the S. cerevisiae alcohol dehydrogenase 1 (ADH1) gene
   7767..7789    -  protein_bind   lac operator (fragment): The lac repressor binds to the lac operator to inhibit transcription in E. coli. This inhibition can be relieved by adding lactose or isopropyl-β-D-thiogalactopyranoside (IPTG). lac repressor encoded by lacI
   7793..7823    -  promoter       lac promoter: promoter for the E. coli lac operon
   7838..7859    -  protein_bind   CAP binding site: CAP binding activates transcription in the presence of cAMP. E. coli catabolite activator protein
   7872..7960    -  CDS            lacI (fragment): lac repressor; lacI; The lac repressor binds to the lac operator to inhibit transcription in E. coli. This inhibition can be relieved by adding lactose or isopropyl-β-D-thiogalactopyranoside (IPTG).
   8036..8060    -  misc_feature   LB T-DNA repeat: left border repeat from nopaline C58 T-DNA
   8353..9168    +  CDS            KanR: aminoglycoside phosphotransferase; aph(3')-Ia; confers resistance to kanamycin in bacteria or G418 (Geneticin®) in eukaryotes
   9263..9851    +  rep_origin     ori: high-copy-number ColE1/pMB1/pBR322/pUC origin of replication
  10037..10177   -  misc_feature   bom: basis of mobility region from pBR322
  10279..10318   -  CDS            rop (fragment): Rop protein, which maintains plasmids at low copy number; rop
  10521..10715   -  rep_origin     pVS1 oriV: origin of replication for the Pseudomonas plasmid pVS1 (Heeb et al., 2000)
  10781..11849   -  CDS            pVS1 RepA (fragment): replication protein from the Pseudomonas plasmid pVS1 (Heeb et al., 2000)
  12282..494     -  CDS            pVS1 StaA (across the origin): stability protein from the Pseudomonas plasmid pVS1 (Heeb et al., 2000)
