>Addgene plasmid #135482 | pGI3EM09 | addgene full sequence | sequence record 273688 | Addgene NGS Result
TCAAATGAGTTTTGATTTAATTTCAGCGGCCAGCGCCTGGACCTCGCGGGCAGCGTCGCCCTCGGGTTCT
GATTCAAGAACGGTTGTGCCGGCGGCGGCAGTGCCTGGGTAGCTCACGCGCTGCGTGATACGGGACTCAA
GAATGGGCAGCTCGTACCCGGCCAGCGCCTCGGCAACCTCACCGCCGATGCGCGTGCCTTTGATCGCCCG
CGACACGACAAAGGCCGCTTGTAGCCTTCCATCCGTGACCTCAATGCGCTGCTTAACCAGCTCCACCAGG
TCGGCGGTGGCCCATATGTCGTAAGGGCTTGGCTGCACCGGAATCAGCACGAAGTCGGCTGCCTTGATCG
CGGACACAGCCAAGTCCGCCGCCTGGGGCGCTCCGTCGATCACTACGAAGTCGCGCCGGCCGATGGCCTT
CACGTCGCGGTCAATCGTCGGGCGGTCGATGCCGACAACGGTTAGCGGTTGATCTTCCCGCACGGCCGCC
CAATCGCGGGCACTGCCCTGGGGATCGGAATCGACTAACAGAACATCGGCCCCGGCGAGTTGCAGGGCGC
GGGCTAGATGGGTTGCGATGGTCGTCTTGCCTGACCCGCCTTTCTGGTTAAGTACAGCGATAACCTTCAT
GCGTTCCCCTTGCGTATTTGTTTATTTACTCATCGCATCATATACGCAGCGACCGCATGACGCAAGCTGT
TTTACTCAAATACACATCACCTTTTTAGACGGCGGCGCTCGGTTTCTTCAGCGGCCAAGCTGGCCGGCCA
GGCCGCCAGCTTGGCATCAGACAAACCGGCCAGGATTTCATGCAGCCGCACGGTTGAGACGTGCGCGGGC
GGCTCGAACACGTACCCGGCCGCGATCATCTCCGCCTCGATCTCTTCGGTAATGAAAAACGGTTCGTCCT
GGCCGTCCTGGTGCGGTTTCATGCTTGTTCCTCTTGGCGTTCATTCTCGGCGGCCGCCAGGGCGTCGGCC
TCGGTCAATGCGTCCTCACGGAAGGCACCGCGCCGCCTGGCCTCGGTGGGCGTCACTTCCTCGCTGCGCT
CAAGTGCGCGGTACAGGGTCGAGCGATGCACGCCAAGCAGTGCAGCCGCCTCTTTCACGGTGCGGCCTTC
CTGGTCGATCAGCTCGCGGGCGTGCGCGATCTGTGCCGGGGTGAGGGTAGGGCGGGGGCCAAACTTCACG
CCTCGGGCCTTGGCGGCCTCGCGCCCGCTCCGGGTGCGGTCGATGATTAGGGAACGCTCGAACTCGGCAA
TGCCGGCGAACACGGTCAACACCATGCGGCCGGCCGGCGTGGTGGTGTCGGCCCACGGCTCTGCCAGGCT
ACGCAGGCCCGCGCCGGCCTCCTGGATGCGCTCGGCAATGTCCAGTAGGTCGCGGGTGCTGCGGGCCAGG
CGGTCTAGCCTGGTCACTGTCACAACGTCGCCAGGGCGTAGGTGGTCAAGCATCCTGGCCAGCTCCGGGC
GGTCGCGCCTGGTGCCGGTGATCTTCTCGGAAAACAGCTTGGTGCAGCCGGCCGCGTGCAGTTCGGCCCG
TTGGTTGGTCAAGTCCTGGTCGTCGGTGCTGACGCGGGCATAGCCCAGCAGGCCAGCGGCGGCGCTCTTG
TTCATGGCGTAATGTCTCCGGTTCTAGTCGCAAGTATTCTACTTTATGCGACTAAAACACGCGACAAGAA
AACGCCAGGAAAAGGGCAGGGCGGCAGCCTGTCGCGTAACTTAGGACTTGTGCGACATGTCGTTTTCAGA
AGACGGCTGCACTGAACGTCAGAAGGAAAAGTGCCACCTGAACGAAGCATCTGTGCTTCATTTTGTAGAA
CAAAAATGCAACGCGAGAGCGCTAATTTTTCAAACAAAGAATCTGAGCTGCATTTTTACAGAACAGAAAT
GCAACGCGAAAGCGCTATTTTACCAACGAAGAATCTGTGCTTCATTTTTGTAAAACAAAAATGCAACGCG
AGAGCGCTAATTTTTCAAACAAAGAATCTGAGCTGCATTTTTACAGAACAGAAATGCAACGCGAGAGCGC
TATTTTACCAACAAAGAATCTATACTTCTTTTTTGTTCTACAAAAATGCATCCCGAGAGCGCTATTTTTC
TAACAAAGCATCTTAGATTACTTTTTTTCTCCTTTGTGCGCTCTATAATGCAGTCTCTTGATAACTTTTT
GCACTGTAGGTCCGTTAAGGTTAGAAGAAGGCTACTTTGGTGTCTATTTTCTCTTCCATAAAAAAAGCCT
GACTCCACTTCCCGCGTTTACTGATTACTAGCGAAGCTGCGGGTGCATTTTTTCAAGATAAAGGCATCCC
CGATTATATTCTATACCGATGTGGATTGCGCATACTTTGTGAACAGAAAGTGATAGCGTTGATGATTCTT
CATTGGTCAGAAAATTATGAACGGTTTCTTCTATTTTGTCTCTATATACTACGTATAGGAAATGTTTACA
TTTTCGTATTGTTTTCGATTCACTCTATGAATAGTTCTTACTACAATTTTTTTGTCTAAAGAGTAATACT
AGAGATAAACATAAAAAATGTAGAGGTCGAGTTTAGATGCAAGTTCAAGGAGCGAAAGGTGGATGGGTAG
GTTATATAGGGATATAGCACAGAGATATATAGCAAAGAGATACTTTTGAGCAATGTTTGTGGAAGCGGTA
TTCGCAATATTTTAGTAGCTCGTTACAGTCCGGTGCGTTTTTGGTTTTTTGAAAGTGCGTCTTCAGAGCG
CTTTTGGTTTTCAAAAGCGCTCTGAAGTTCCTATACTTTCTAGAGAATAGGAACTTCGGAATAGGAACTT
CAAAGCGTTTCCGAAAACGAGCGCTTCCGAAAATGCAACGCGAGCTGCGCACATACAGCTCACTGTTCAC
GTCGCACCTATATCTGCGTGTTGCCTGTATATATATATACATGAGAAGAACGGCATAGTGCGTGTTTATG
CTTAAATGCGTACTTATATGCGTCTATTTATGTAGGATGAAAGGTAGTCTAGTACCTCCTGTGATATTAT
CCCATTCCATGCGGGGTATCGTATGCTTCCTTCAGCACTACCCTTTAGCTGTTCTATATGCTGCCACTCC
TCAATTGGATTAGTCTCATCCTTCAATGCTATCATTTCCTTTGATATTGGATCATACTAAGAAACCATTA
TTATCATGACATTAACCTATAAAAATAGGCGTATCACGAGGCCCTTTCGTCTCGCGCGTTTCGGTGATGA
CGGTGAAAACCTCTGACACATGCAGCTCCCGGAGACGGTCACAGCTTGTCTGTAAGCGGATGCCGGGAGC
AGACAAGCCCGTCAGGGCGCGTCAGCGGGTGTTGGCGGGTGTCGGGGCTGGCTTAACTATGCGGCATCAG
AGCAGATTGTACTGAGAGTGCACCATACCACCTTTTCAATTCATCATTTTTTTTTTATTCTTTTTTTTGA
TTTCGGTTTCCTTGAAATTTTTTTGATTCGGTAATCTCCGAACAGAAGGAAGAACGAAGGAAGGAGCACA
GACTTAGATTGGTATATATACGCATATGTAGTGTTGAAGAAACATGAAATTGCCCAGTATTCTTAACCCA
ACTGCACAGAACAAAAACCTGCAGGAAACGAAGATAAATCATGTCGAAAGCTACATATAAGGAACGTGCT
GCTACTCATCCTAGTCCTGTTGCTGCCAAGCTATTTAATATCATGCACGAAAAGCAAACAAACTTGTGTG
CTTCATTGGATGTTCGTACCACCAAGGAATTACTGGAGTTAGTTGAAGCATTAGGTCCCAAAATTTGTTT
ACTAAAAACACATGTGGATATCTTGACTGATTTTTCCATGGAGGGCACAGTTAAGCCGCTAAAGGCATTA
TCCGCCAAGTACAATTTTTTACTCTTCGAAGACAGAAAATTTGCTGACATTGGTAATACAGTCAAATTGC
AGTACTCTGCGGGTGTATACAGAATAGCAGAATGGGCAGACATTACGAATGCACACGGTGTGGTGGGCCC
AGGTATTGTTAGCGGTTTGAAGCAGGCGGCAGAAGAAGTAACAAAGGAACCTAGAGGCCTTTTGATGCTA
GCAGAATTGTCATGCAAGGGCTCCCTATCTACTGGAGAATATACTAAGGGTACTGTTGACATTGCGAAGA
GCGACAAAGATTTTGTTATCGGCTTTATTGCTCAAAGAGACATGGGTGGAAGAGATGAAGGTTACGATTG
GTTGATTATGACACCCGGTGTGGGTTTAGATGACAAGGGAGACGCATTGGGTCAACAGTATAGAACCGTG
GATGATGTGGTCTCTACAGGATCTGACATTATTATTGTTGGAAGAGGACTATTTGCAAAGGGAAGGGATG
CTAAGGTAGAGGGTGAACGTTACAGAAAAGCAGGCTGGGAAGCATATTTGAGAAGATGCGGCCAGCAAAA
CTAAAAAACTGTATTATAAGTAAATGCATGTATACTAAACTCACAAATTAGAGCTTCAATTTAATTATAT
CAGTTATTACCTGGCATGCACATACAAATGGACGAACGGATAAACCTTTTCACGCCCTTTTAAATATCCG
ATTATTCTAATAAACGCTCTTTTCTCTTAGGTTTACCCGCCAATATATCCTGTCAAACACTGATAGTTTA
AACTGAAGGCGGGAAACGACAATCTGATCCAAGCTCAAGCTCATTCGCCATTCAGGCTGCGCAACTGTTG
GGAAGGGCGATCGGTGCGGGCCTCTTCGCTATTACGCCAGCTGGCGAAAGGGGGATGTGCTGCAAGGCGA
TTAAGTTGGGTAACGCCAGGGTTTTCCCAGTCACGACGTTGTAAAACGACGGCCAGTGCCAAGCTTTTTT
AAAATCTTGTCTTTGTGCACTCTTCTCTCCCTGTCATATTGCTTTACGTCGAGAGACTGGTCAAAGGATC
CGGTGAGATCATTGAGCGCATTGTTACCCAAAATCAGCATCGAGAAATTAACAAGATCGCGACGCTGGGC
GACGGGAACATGTATGCGAGCACATTGGATAAGGTTGCCAAAGGCGGTCGATAGAGCTCTAGTATTTGAA
TAGTGATTCCTGCTGCTCATTCTCACAAATGTCTATGAATGTCGTCTGTCCATCGCTTGAAATCAAAGAA
TGCGATACATGGCGTGTCCTGATGCAGCGATTCCAATTGTAAATGCGTGCATGTGTTCCATGGGCCTGCG
TTAAAATGGATTCTGCATGTGCAGCAATAAATCAATAAAAGGATGAGACATGCAGCAAGGAATTCACTGA
AAGCTATGGAAGGATATCGAATAAAGAACAATTTGGAAGCTCATAGAAATTGGATGTGATGGTCCAAAAT
GGATTTCCGTTTTGCTTTCCGCGCGACGCTCTTTTTCTTTTTACTTGTCTTCTTTCAACAAACCCCCCCT
TCTTCTACTTTCTCGTTGAAAACGATACAAGGAAGAAAGCGAGAGTTCAAAAGGTAATAAAAGCCCTTGC
TTTTGCAGTTTGCTTTTACGTAGAGTTTGTTCGCGTCATCAGCCAGAGCGCCCTTTTACCTGGCAACGCG
ACGCTTTCAATTTATTTCTCGCTGTGTGAAATACTTTTCATGCTGACTATCCCTTGTCCATCCCCATTCC
TTCCGTCATTTGCTTGCTAGCTCGCTCGCGAAGATTCCCTCTCAATCCTTCTCCCTATTTGGCACCCTCC
TCCCGACACCGGGCACTAACCTCGCCGCAGATATTCTCATCGGCGTCGTCGCTATTGGAGTTGTAGGCCT
ACTTGCAAACTTCCTCTTTCGCAGAACATCAAGCAGCACCAAGCGTCGGCGTAATAAAAAACGCACGAAG
CAAGAAGCTACTCATCGTCAACAGGAGCCGCTTTTAGACGAGCGACATAAAGACACTACCAGTAACGGAC
CAAAGATCAGCACAATTTAATTAATGGGTAAAAAGCCTGAACTCACCGCGACGTCTGTCGAGAAGTTTCT
GATCGAAAAGTTCGACAGCGTCTCCGACCTGATGCAGCTCTCGGAGGGCGAAGAATCTCGTGCTTTCAGC
TTCGATGTAGGAGGGCGTGGATATGTCCTGCGGGTAAATAGCTGCGCCGATGGTTTCTACAAAGATCGTT
ATGTTTATCGGCACTTTGCATCGGCCGCGCTCCCGATTCCGGAAGTGCTTGACATTGGGGAATTCAGCGA
GAGCCTGACCTATTGCATCTCCCGCCGTGCACAGGGTGTCACGTTGCAAGACCTGCCTGAAACCGAACTG
CCCGCTGTTCTGCAGCCGGTCGCGGAGGCCATGGATGCGATCGCTGCGGCCGATCTTAGCCAGACGAGCG
GGTTCGGCCCATTCGGACCGCAAGGAATCGGTCAATACACTACATGGCGTGATTTCATATGCGCGATTGC
TGATCCCCATGTGTATCACTGGCAAACTGTGATGGACGACACCGTCAGTGCGTCCGTCGCGCAGGCTCTC
GATGAGCTGATGCTTTGGGCCGAGGACTGCCCCGAAGTCCGGCACCTCGTGCACGCGGATTTCGGCTCCA
ACAATGTCCTGACGGACAATGGCCGCATAACAGCGGTCATTGACTGGAGCGAGGCGATGTTCGGGGATTC
CCAATACGAGGTCGCCAACATCTTCTTCTGGAGGCCGTGGTTGGCTTGTATGGAGCAGCAGACGCGCTAC
TTCGAGCGGAGGCATCCGGAGCTTGCAGGATCGCCGCGGCTCCGGGCGTATATGCTCCGCATTGGTCTTG
ACCAACTCTATCAGAGCTTGGTTGACGGCAATTTCGATGATGCAGCTTGGGCGCAGGGTCGATGCGACGC
AATCGTCCGATCCGGAGCCGGGACTGTCGGGCGTACACAAATCGCCCGCAGAAGCGCGGCCGTCTGGACC
GATGGCTGTGTAGAAGTACTCGCCGATAGTGGAAACCGACGCCCCAGCACTCGTCCGAGGGCAAAGGAAG
GAGGAGGAGGAGGAGGAAGTAAAGGAGAAGAACTTTTCACTGGAGTTGTCCCAATTCTTGTTGAATTAGA
TGGTGATGTTAATGGGCACAAATTTTCTGTCAGTGGAGAGGGTGAAGGTGATGCAACATACGGAAAACTT
ACCCTTAAATTTATTTGCACTACTGGAAAACTACCTGTTCCATGGCCAACACTTGTCACTACTTTCACTT
ATGGTGTTCAATGCTTTTCAAGATACCCAGATCATATGAAACGGCATGACTTTTTCAAGAGTGCCATGCC
CGAAGGTTATGTACAGGAAAGAACTATATTTTTCAAAGATGACGGGAACTACAAGACACGTGCTGAAGTC
AAGTTTGAAGGTGATACCCTTGTTAATAGAATCGAGTTAAAAGGTATTGATTTTAAAGAAGATGGAAACA
TTCTTGGACACAAATTGGAATACAACTATAACTCACACAATGTATACATCATGGCAGACAAACAAAAGAA
TGGAATCAAAGTTAACTTCAAAATTAGACACAACATTGAAGATGGAAGCGTTCAACTAGCAGACCATTAT
CAACAAAATACTCCAATTGGCGATGGCCCTGTCCTTTTACCAGACAACCATTACCTGTCCACACAATCTG
CCCTTTCGAAAGATCCCAACGAAAAGAGAGACCACATGGTCCTTCTTGAGTTTGTAACAGCTGCTGGGAT
TACACATGGCATGGATGAACTATACAAATAGGCGCGCCACTTCTAAATAAGCGAATTTCTTATGATTTAT
GATTTTTATTATTAAATAAGTTATAAAAAAAATAAGTGTATACAAATTTTAAAGTGACTCTTAGGTTTTA
AAACGAAAATTCTTATTCTTGAGTAACTCTTTCCTGTAGGTCAGGTTGCTTTCTCAGGTATAGTATGAGG
TCGCTCTTATTGACCACACCTCTACCGGGAATTCGTAATCATGTCATAGCTGTTTCCTGTGTGAAATTGT
TATCCGCTCACAATTCCACACAACATACGAGCCGGAAGCATAAAGTGTAAAGCCTGGGGTGCCTAATGAG
TGAGCTAACTCACATTAATTGCGTTGCGCTCACTGCCCGCTTTCCAGTCGGGAAACCTGTCGTGCCAGCT
GCATTAATGAATCGGCCAACGCGCGGGGAGAGGCGGTTTGCGTATTGGCTAGAGCAATTCGGCGTTAATT
CAGTACATTAAAAACGTCCGCAATGTGTTATTAAGTTGTCTAAGCGTCAATTTGTTTACACCACAATATA
TCCTGCCACCAGCCAGCCAACAGCTCCCCGACCGGCAGCTCGGCACAAAATCACCACTCGATACAGGCAG
CCCATCAGTCCGGGACGGCGTCAGCGGGAGAGCCGTTGTAAGGCGGCAGACTTTGCTCATGTTACCGATG
CTATTCGGAAGAACGGCAACTAAGCTGCCGGGTTTGAAACACGGATGATCTCGCGGAGGGTAGCATGTTG
ATTGTAACGATGACAGAGCGTTGCTGCCTGTGATCCAGATCATGAACAATAAAACTGTCTGCTTACATAA
ACAGTAATACAAGGGGTGTTATGAGCCATATTCAACGGGAAACGTCTTGCTCTAGGCCGCGATTAAATTC
CAACATGGATGCTGATTTATATGGGTATAAATGGGCTCGCGATAATGTCGGGCAATCAGGTGCGACAATC
TATCGATTGTATGGGAAGCCCGATGCGCCAGAGTTGTTTCTGAAACATGGCAAAGGTAGCGTTGCCAATG
ATGTTACAGATGAGATGGTCAGACTAAACTGGCTGACGGAATTTATGCCTCTTCCGACCATCAAGCATTT
TATCCGTACTCCTGATGATGCATGGTTACTCACCACTGCGATCCCCGGGAAAACAGCATTCCAGGTATTA
GAAGAATATCCTGATTCAGGTGAAAATATTGTTGATGCGCTGGCAGTGTTCCTGCGCCGGTTGCATTCGA
TTCCTGTTTGTAATTGTCCTTTTAACAGCGATCGCGTATTTCGTCTCGCTCAGGCGCAATCACGAATGAA
TAACGGTTTGGTTGATGCGAGTGATTTTGATGACGAGCGTAATGGCTGGCCTGTTGAACAAGTCTGGAAA
GAAATGCATAAACTTTTGCCATTCTCACCGGATTCAGTCGTCACTCATGGTGATTTCTCACTTGATAACC
TTATTTTTGACGAGGGGAAATTAATAGGTTGTATTGATGTTGGACGAGTCGGAATCGCAGACCGATACCA
GGATCTTGCCATCCTATGGAACTGCCTCGGTGAGTTTTCTCCTTCATTACAGAAACGGCTTTTTCAAAAA
TATGGTATTGATAATCCTGATATGAATAAATTGCAGTTTCATTTGATGCTCGATGAGTTTTTCTAAGAAT
TAATTCATGATCCTGCATGACCAAAATCCCTTAACGTGAGTTTTCGTTCCACTGAGCGTCAGACCCCGTA
GAAAAGATCAAAGGATCTTCTTGAGATCCTTTTTTTCTGCGCGTAATCTGCTGCTTGCAAACAAAAAAAC
CACCGCTACCAGCGGTGGTTTGTTTGCCGGATCAAGAGCTACCAACTCTTTTTCCGAAGGTAACTGGCTT
CAGCAGAGCGCAGATACCAAATACTGTCCTTCTAGTGTAGCCGTAGTTAGGCCACCACTTCAAGAACTCT
GTAGCACCGCCTACATACCTCGCTCTGCTAATCCTGTTACCAGTGGCTGCTGCCAGTGGCGATAAGTCGT
GTCTTACCGGGTTGGACTCAAGACGATAGTTACCGGATAAGGCGCAGCGGTCGGGCTGAACGGGGGGTTC
GTGCACACAGCCCAGCTTGGAGCGAACGACCTACACCGAACTGAGATACCTACAGCGTGAGCTATGAGAA
AGCGCCACGCTTCCCGAAGGGAGAAAGGCGGACAGGTATCCGGTAAGCGGCAGGGTCGGAACAGGAGAGC
GCACGAGGGAGCTTCCAGGGGGAAACGCCTGGTATCTTTATAGTCCTGTCGGGTTTCGCCACCTCTGACT
TGAGCGTCGATTTTTGTGATGCTCGTCAGGGGGGCGGAGCCTATGGAAAAACGCCAGCAACGCGGCCTTT
TTACGGTTCCTGGCCTTTTGCTGGCCTTTTGCTCACATGTTCTTTCCTGCGTTATCCCCTGATTCTGTGG
ATAACCGTATTACCGCCTTTGAGTGAGCTGATACCGCTCGCCGCAGCCGAACGACCGAGCGCAGCGAGTC
AGTGAGCGAGGAAGCGGAAGAGCGCCTGATGCGGTATTTTCTCCTTACGCATCTGTGCGGTATTTCACAC
CGCATATGGTGCACTCTCAGTACAATCTGCTCTGATGCCGCATAGTTAAGCCAGTATACACTCCGCTATC
GCTACGTGACTGGGTCATGGCTGCGCCCCGACACCCGCCAACACCCGCTGACGCGCCCTGACGGGCTTGT
CTGCTCCCGGCATCCGCTTACAGACAAGCTGTGACCGTCTCCGGGAGCTGCATGTGTCAGAGGTTTTCAC
CGTCATCACCGAAACGCGCGAGGCAGGGTGCCTTGATGTGGGCGCCGGCGGTCGAGTGGCGACGGCGCGG
CTTGTCCGCGCCCTGGTAGATTGCCTGGCCGTAGGCCAGCCATTTTTGAGCGGCCAGCGGCCGCGATAGG
CCGACGCGAAGCGGCGGGGCGTAGGGAGCGCAGCGACCGAAGGGTAGGCGCTTTTTGCAGCTCTTCGGCT
GTGCGCTGGCCAGACAGTTATGCACAGGCCAGGCGGGTTTTAAGAGTTTTAATAAGTTTTAAAGAGTTTT
AGGCGGAAAAATCGCCTTTTTTCTCTTTTATATCAGTCACTTACATGTGTGACCGGTTCCCAATGTACGG
CTTTGGGTTCCCAATGTACGGGTTCCGGTTCCCAATGTACGGCTTTGGGTTCCCAATGTACGTGCTATCC
ACAGGAAAGAGACCTTTTCGACCTTTTTCCCCTGCTAGGGCAATTTGCCCTAGCATCTGCTCCGTACATT
AGGAACCGGCGGATGCTTCGCCCTCGATCAGGTTGCGGTAGCGCATGACTAGGATCGGGCCAGCCTGCCC
CGCCTCCTCCTTCAAATCGTACTCCGGCAGGTCATTTGACCCGATCAGCTTGCGCACGGTGAAACAGAAC
TTCTTGAACTCTCCGGCGCTGCCACTGCGTTCGTAGATCGTCTTGAACAACCATCTGGCTTCTGCCTTGC
CTGCGGCGCGGCGTGCCAGGCGGTAGAGAAAACGGCCGATGCCGGGATCGATCAAAAAGTAATCGGGGTG
AACCGTCAGCACGTCCGGGTTCTTGCCTTCTGTGATCTCGCGGTACATCCAATCAGCTAGCTCGATCTCG
ATGTACTCCGGCCGCCCGGTTTCGCTCTTTACGATCTTGTAGCGGCTAATCAAGGCTTCACCCTCGGATA
CCGTCACCAGGCGGCCGTTCTTGGCCTTCTTCGTACGCTGCATGGCAACGTGCGTGGTGTTTAACCGAAT
GCAGGTTTCTACCAGGTCGTCTTTCTGCTTTCCGCCATCGGCTCGCCGGCAGAACTTGAGTACGTCCGCA
ACGTGTGGACGGAACACGCGGCCGGGCTTGTCTCCCTTCCCTTCCCGGTATCGGTTCATGGATTCGGTTA
GATGGGAAACCGCCATCAGTACCAGGTCGTAATCCCACACACTGGCCATGCCGGCCGGCCCTGCGGAAAC
CTCTACGTGCCCGTCTGGAAGCTCGTAGCGGATCACCTCGCCAGCTCGTCGGTCACGCTTCGACAGACGG
AAAACGGCCACGTCCATGATGCTGCGACTATCGCGGGTGCCCACGTCATAGAGCATCGGAACGAAAAAAT
CTGGTTGCTCGTCGCCCTTGGGCGGCTTCCTAATCGACGGCGCACCGGCTGCCGGCGGTTGCCGGGATTC
TTTGCGGATTCGATCAGCGGCCGCTTGCCACGATTCACCGGGGCGTGCTTCTGCCTCGATGCGTTGCCGC
TGGGCGGCCTGCGCGGCCTTCAACTTCTCCACCAGGTCATCACCCAGCGCCGCGCCGATTTGTACCGGGC
CGGATGGTTTGCGACCGCTCACGCCGATTCCTCGGGCTTGGGGGTTCCAGTGCCATTGCAGGGCCGGCAG
ACAACCCAGCCGCTTACGCCTGGCCAACCGCCCGTTCCTCCACACATGGGGCATTCCACGGCGTCGGTGC
CTGGTTGTTCTTGATTTTCCATGCCGCCTCCTTTAGCCGCTAAAATTCATCTACTCATTTATTCATTTGC
TCATTTACTCTGGTAGCTGCGCGATGTATTCAGATAGCAGCTCGGTAATGGTCTTGCCTTGGCGTACCGC
GTACATCTTCAGCTTGGTGTGATCCTCCGCCGGCAACTGAAAGTTGACCCGCTTCATGGCTGGCGTGTCT
GCCAGGCTGGCCAACGTTGCAGCCTTGCTGCTGCGTGCGCTCGGACGGCCGGCACTTAGCGTGTTTGTGC
TTTTGCTCATTTTCTCTTTACCTCATTAAC
Features (pLannotate 1.2.2; 24 found; start..end, strand, type, name):
      1..630     -  CDS            pVS1 StaA: stability protein from the Pseudomonas plasmid pVS1 (Heeb et al., 2000)
   1190..1591    -  CDS            Y4CG_SINFN (fragment): Protein inferred from homology: Swiss-Prot protein existence level 3. From Sinorhizobium fredii (strain NBRC 101917 / NGR234).
   1791..3133    -  rep_origin     2μ ori: yeast 2μ plasmid origin of replication
   3201..3236    +  CDS            rop (fragment): Rop protein, which maintains plasmids at low copy number; rop
   3338..3387    +  misc_feature   bom (fragment): basis of mobility region from pBR322
   3395..3610    +  promoter       URA3 promoter: S. cerevisiae URA3
   3611..4414    +  CDS            URA3: orotidine-5'-phosphate decarboxylase, required for uracil biosynthesis; S. cerevisiae URA3; yeast auxotrophic marker, counterselectable with 5-fluoroorotic acid (5-FOA)
   4581..4605    -  misc_feature   RB T-DNA repeat: right border repeat from nopaline C58 T-DNA
   4664..4818    -  CDS            lacZα (fragment): LacZα fragment of β-galactosidase; lacZ fragment
   4884..4976    +  CDS            Arl6ip4 (fragment): AR6P4_MOUSE - Experimental evidence at protein level: Swiss-Prot protein existence level 1. Involved in modulating alternative pre-mRNA splicing with either 5' distal site activation or preferential use of 3' proximal site. From Mus musculus (Mouse).
   5910..6929    +  CDS            HygR: aminoglycoside phosphotransferase from E. coli; aph(4)-Ia; confers resistance to hygromycin
   6948..7661    +  CDS            GFP: Aequoria victoria green fluorescent protein
   7681..7868    +  terminator     ADH1 terminator: S. cerevisiae ADH1; transcription terminator for the S. cerevisiae alcohol dehydrogenase 1 (ADH1) gene
   7905..7927    -  protein_bind   lac operator (fragment): The lac repressor binds to the lac operator to inhibit transcription in E. coli. This inhibition can be relieved by adding lactose or isopropyl-β-D-thiogalactopyranoside (IPTG). lac repressor encoded by lacI
   7931..7961    -  promoter       lac promoter: promoter for the E. coli lac operon
   7976..7997    -  protein_bind   CAP binding site: CAP binding activates transcription in the presence of cAMP. E. coli catabolite activator protein
   8010..8098    -  CDS            lacI (fragment): lac repressor; lacI; The lac repressor binds to the lac operator to inhibit transcription in E. coli. This inhibition can be relieved by adding lactose or isopropyl-β-D-thiogalactopyranoside (IPTG).
   8174..8198    -  misc_feature   LB T-DNA repeat: left border repeat from nopaline C58 T-DNA
   8491..9306    +  CDS            KanR: aminoglycoside phosphotransferase; aph(3')-Ia; confers resistance to kanamycin in bacteria or G418 (Geneticin®) in eukaryotes
   9401..9989    +  rep_origin     ori: high-copy-number ColE1/pMB1/pBR322/pUC origin of replication
  10175..10315   -  misc_feature   bom: basis of mobility region from pBR322
  10417..10456   -  CDS            rop (fragment): Rop protein, which maintains plasmids at low copy number; rop
  10659..10853   -  rep_origin     pVS1 oriV: origin of replication for the Pseudomonas plasmid pVS1 (Heeb et al., 2000)
  10919..11992   -  CDS            pVS1 RepA: replication protein from the Pseudomonas plasmid pVS1 (Heeb et al., 2000)
