[The description below was written by a language model from this plasmid's Addgene catalogue record and pLannotate feature annotations shown in this document.]
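Description:
pGI3EM09 is an Agrobacterium binary (T-DNA) vector of about 12.4 kb built on the pGI3 backbone, designed to deliver a selectable fluorescent marker into the chytrid fungus Spizellomyces punctatus. The backbone is a three-host shuttle. A high-copy ColE1/pUC-type origin and a kanamycin resistance gene support propagation and selection in E. coli. The pVS1 oriV, with its RepA replication and StaA stability proteins, maintains the plasmid in Agrobacterium (the record notes use in strain EHA105). A yeast 2μ origin and the URA3 auxotrophic marker allow maintenance in S. cerevisiae, which would be compatible with assembling inserts by recombination in yeast, although the record lists only ligation-independent cloning. A pBR322 bom site and small rop fragments are backbone remnants.

The payload lies between the nopaline-type right and left T-DNA border repeats, the segment that Agrobacterium transfers into the recipient cell. It consists of the S. punctatus Hsp70 promoter (SpunHsp70pr) driving the hygromycin phosphotransferase gene (hph) fused at its C terminus to GFP, followed by the S. cerevisiae ADH1 terminator. The promoter itself is not annotated in the feature tables, but an unannotated stretch of roughly 1 kb upstream of HygR is consistent with it; the short mouse Arl6ip4 hit near there is probably a spurious match. Residual lacZα, lac promoter/operator and lacI fragments flank the insert and derive from the cloning site. The fusion lets transformants be selected on hygromycin and checked by green fluorescence, supporting Agrobacterium-mediated genetic transformation of this chytrid. The depositor and sequencing-derived records differ by only a few bases and carry the same features.
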