Addgene plasmid #135482: pGI3EM09
Purpose: Agrobacterium T-DNA with SpunHsp70pr driving hph-GFP
Depositing lab: Nicolas Buchler. Depositing organization: Duke University. Publication: Genetic transformation of Spizellomyces punctatus, a resource for studying chytrid biology and evolutionary cell biology. Medina EM, Robinson KA, Bellingham-Johnstun K, Ianiri G, Laplante C, Fritz-Laylin LK, Buchler NE. Elife. 2020 May 11;9. pii: 52741. doi: 10.7554/eLife.52741. PubMed 32392127.
Backbone
  Vector backbone: pGI3
  Backbone size w/o insert (bp): 9369
  Total vector size (bp): 12417
  Modifications to backbone: HindII/EcoRI digestion for cloning insert
  Vector type: Bacterial Expression, Yeast Expression
  Selectable markers: Hygromycin
Growth in bacteria
  Bacterial resistance: Kanamycin, 50 μg/mL
  Growth temperature: 37°C
  Growth strain: DH5alpha
  Growth instructions: Used in Agrobacterium EHA105 for transformation
  Copy number: High Copy
Gene/Insert
  Gene/Insert name: SpunHsp70pr hph-GFP ADH1t
  Species: S. cerevisiae (budding yeast); Spizellomyces punctatus
  Promoter: SpunHsp70pr
  Tag / fusion protein: GFP (C terminal on insert)
  Cloning method: Ligation Independent Cloning
  Sequencing primers: 5′ gtaaaacgacggccagt; 3′ caggaaacagctatgac
Terms and licenses: Academic/Nonprofit Terms; Industry Terms: Not Available to Industry
Depositor comments: The pGI3 vector was a gift from Giuseppe Ianiri
How to cite: pGI3EM09 was a gift from Nicolas Buchler (Addgene plasmid # 135482 ; http://n2t.net/addgene:135482 ; RRID:Addgene_135482)
